>Addgene plasmid #57409 | mEos2-Paxillin-22 | depositor partial sequence | sequence record 88542 | insert sequence
GACGTCAGATCCGCTAGCACCATGGACGACCTCGATGCCTTACTGGCAGACCTGGAATCCACCACCTCGC
ATATCTCTAAGCGACCGGTGTTTCTAACAGAGGAAACGCCTTACTCCTACCCAACTGGAAACCATACGTA
CCAGGAGATTGCTGTGCCACCGCCGGTGCCCCCGCCGCCTTCCAGTGAGGCCCTAAATGGCACTGTGATT
GACCCCTTAGACCAGTGGCAACCCAGCGTGTCCAGATACGGCCACCAGCAACCTCAGTCCCAGTCTCCGA
TATACAGCTCTAGTGCCAAAAGCTCCAGTGCCTCTGTTCCTAGAGACGGGCTCAGCTCCCCTTCTCCCCG
TGCCAGTGAGGAGGAACACGTGTACAGCTTCCCAAACAAGCAGAAGTCTGCAGAACCATCTCCCACAATG
ACCAGCACCTCCCTGGGCAGCAACCTCTCGGAACTGGACAGGCTTCTCCTGGAACTGAATGCTGTTCAAC
ATAATCCCCCCAGTGGCTTCTCAGCAGATGAAGTCAGCAGAAGCCCATCACTGCCCAATGTGACCGGACC
TCACTATGTCATCCCAGAGAGCAGCAGCTCTGCAGGAGGGAAGGCTGCACCCCCTACAAAAGAAAAACCA
AAGCGGAATGGTGGGCGTGGGATTGAAGATGTGCGTCCCAGTGTGGAGAGCCTGCTGGATGAGCTGGAGA
GCTCTGTGCCAAGCCCAGTCCCTGCAATCACTGTGAGCCAAGGGGAGGTGAGCAGCCCCCAGCGTGTCAA
CGCCAGTCAGCAGCAGACCCGTATCTCTGCTTCTTCAGCTACACGAGAACTGGATGAGCTGATGGCGTCC
CTCTCTGACTTTAAGTTCATGGCACAGGGGAAAGCCGGCGGCAGCAGCTCCCCACCATCCACCACCCCAA
AGCCTGGCAGTCAGCTGGACACCATGCTGGGAAGTCTGCAGTCTGACCTGAACAAACTGGGGGTAGCGAC
GGTCGCCAAGGGTGTGTGCGGAGCCTGCAAGAAGCCGATTGCTGGGCAGGTAGTTACAGCCATGGGGAAG
ACCTGGCACCCTGAGCACTTCGTCTGCACCCACTGCCAGGAGGAGATTGGATCACGGAACTTCTTTGAGC
GGGATGGGCAGCCCTACTGTGAGAAGGACTATCACAACCTCTTCTCTCCTCGCTGCTACTACTGCAATGG
GCCAATCCTTGATAAAGTGGTGACGGCTTTGGACAGGACGTGGCACCCTGAACACTTTTTCTGTGCCCAG
TGTGGAGTTTTCTTTGGACCTGAAGGATTTCATGAGAAGGATGGCAAAGCCTATTGCCGCAAGGACTACT
TTGACATGTTTGCTCCCAAGTGTGGAGGCTGTGCCCGGGCTATCCTGGAAAATTACATTTCTGCCTTAAA
CACCCTGTGGCACCCTGAGTGCTTTGTCTGTCGGGAATGTTTCACACCGTTCATCAACGGCAGCTTCTTC
GAGCACGACGGCCAGCCCTACTGCGAGGTGCATTACCACGAGCGCCGCGGCTCGCTGTGCTCTGGCTGCC
AGAAGCCCATCACGGGACGCTGCATCACTGCCATGGGCAAGAAATTTCACCCCGAACACTTTGTCTGTGC
CTTCTGCCTCAAGCAGCTCAACAAAGGAACCTTCAAAGAACAGAACGACAAGCCCTACTGTCAGAACTGC
TTTCTCAAACTCTTCTGTCTCGAGCTCAAGCTTCGAATTCTGCAGTCGACGGTACCGCGGGCCCGGGATC
CACCGGTCGCCACCATGAGTGCGATTAAGCCAGACATGAAGATCAAACTCCGTATGGAAGGCAACGTAAA
CGGGCACCACTTTGTGATCGACGGAGATGGTACAGGCAAGCCTTTTGAGGGAAAACAGAGTATGGATCTT
GAAGTCAAAGAGGGCGGACCTCTGCCTTTTGCCTTTGATATCCTGACCACTGCATTCCATTACGGCAACA
GGGTATTCGCCAAATATCCAGACAACATACAAGACTATTTTAAGCAGTCGTTTCCTAAGGGGTATTCGTG
GGAACGAAGCTTGACTTTCGAAGACGGGGGCATTTGCATTGCCAGAAACGACATAACAATGGAAGGGGAC
ACTTTCTATAATAAAGTTCGATTTTATGGTACCAACTTTCCCGCCAATGGTCCAGTTATGCAGAAGAAGA
CGCTGAAATGGGAGCCCTCCACTGAGAAAATGTATGTGCGTGATGGAGTGCTGACGGGTGATATTCATAT
GGCTTTGTTGCTTGAAGGAAATGCCCATTACCGATGTGACTTCAGAACTACTTACAAAGCTAAGGAGAAG
GGTGTCAAGTTACCAGGCTACCACTTTGTGGACCACTGCATTGAGATTTTAAGCCATGACAAAGATTACA
ACAAGGTTAAGCTGTATGAGCATGCTGTTGCTCATTCTGGATTGCCTGACAATGCCAGACGATAAGCGGC
CGCGACTCTAGATCATAATCAGCCATACCACATTT
