>Addgene plasmid #57409 | mEos2-Paxillin-22 | addgene partial sequence | sequence record 133616 | CMV-F 5'-CGCAAATGGGCGGTAGGCGTG-3'
ACCGTCAGATCCGCTAGCACCATGGACGACCTCGATGCCTTACTGGCAGACCTGGAATCCACCACCTCGC
ATATCTCTAAGCGACCGGTGTTTCTAACAGAGGAAACGCCTTACTCCTACCCAACTGGAAACCATACGTA
CCAGGAGATTGCTGTGCCACCGCCGGTGCCCCCGCCGCCTTCCAGTGAGGCCCTAAATGGCACTGTGATT
GACCCCTTAGACCAGTGGCAACCCAGCGTGTCCAGATACGGCCACCAGCAACCTCAGTCCCAGTCTCCGA
TATACAGCTCTAGTGCCAAAAGCTCCAGTGCCTCTGTTCCTAGAGACGGGCTCAGCTCCCCTTCTCCCCG
TGCCAGTGAGGAGGAACACGTGTACAGCTTCCCAAACAAGCAGAAGTCTGCAGAACCATCTCCCACAATG
ACCAGCACCTCCCTGGGCAGCAACCTCTCGGAACTGGACAGGCTTCTCCTGGAACTGAATGCTGTTCAAC
ATAATCCCCCCAGTGGCTTCTCAGCAGATGAAGTCAGCAGAAGCCCATCACTGCCCAATGTGACCGGACC
TCACTATGTCATCCCAGAGAGCAGCAGCTCTGCAGGAGGGAAGGCTGCACCCCCTACAAAAGAAAAACCA
AAGCGGAATGGTGGGCGTGGGATTGAAGATGTGCGTCCCAGTGTGGAGAGCCTGCTGGATGAGCTGGAGA
GCTCTGTGCCAAGCCCAGTCCCTGCAATCACTGTGAGCCAAGGGGAGGTGAGCAGCCCCCAGCGTGTCAA
CGCCAGTCAGCAGCAGACCCGTATCTCTGCTTCTTCAGCTACACGAGAACTGGATGAGCTGATGGCGTCC
CTCTCTGACTTT
