>Addgene plasmid #57409 | mEos2-Paxillin-22 | addgene partial sequence | sequence record 134590 | SV40pA-R 5'-GAAATTTGTGATGCTATTGC-3'
ACAACAACAATTGCATTCATTTTATGTTTCAGGTTCAGGGGGAGGTGTGGGAGGTTTTTTAAAGCAAGTA
AAACCTCTACAAATGTGGTATGGCTGATTATGATCTAGAGTCGCGGCCGCTTATCGTCTGGCATTGTCAG
GCAATCCAGAATGAGCAACAGCATGCTCATACAGCTTAACCTTGTTGTAATCTTTGTCATGGCTTAAAAT
CTCAATGCAGTGGTCCACAAAGTGGTAGCCTGGTAACTTGACACCCTTCTCCTTAGCTTTGTAAGTAGTT
CTGAAGTCACATCGGTAATGGGCATTTCCTTCAAGCAACAAAGCCATATGAATATCACCCGTCAGCACTC
CATCACGCACATACATTTTCTCAGTGGAGGGCTCCCATTTCAGCGTCTTCTTCTGCATAACTGGACCATT
GGCGGGAAAGTTGGTACCATAAAATCGAACTTTATTATAGAAAGTGTCCCCTTCCATTGTTATGTCGTTT
CTGGCAATGCAAATGCCCCCGTCTTCGAAAGTCAAGCTTCGTTCCCACGAATACCCCTTAGGAAACGACT
GCTTAAAATAGTCTTGTATGTTGTCTGGATATTTGGCGAATACCCTGTTGCCGTAATGGAATGCAGTGGT
CAGGATATCAAAGGCAAAAGGCAGAGGTCCGCCCTCTTTGACTTCAAGATCCATACTCTGTTTTCCCTCA
AAAGGCTTGCCTGTACCATCTCCGTCGATCACAAAGTGGTGCCCGTTTACGTTGCCTTCCATACGGAGTT
TGATCTTCATGTCTGGCTTAATCGCACTCATGGTGGCGACCGGTGGATCCCGGGCCCGCGGTACC
