[The description below was written by a language model from this plasmid's Addgene catalogue record.]
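Description:
mEos2-Paxillin-22 is a mammalian expression plasmid that produces chicken (G. gallus) paxillin fused to the photoconvertible fluorescent protein mEos2. It is built on an mEos2 vector backbone of about 4.75 kb (without insert). It is maintained in E. coli as a high-copy plasmid under kanamycin selection. A neomycin resistance marker allows G418 selection of transfected mammalian cells, so stable lines can be derived as well as transient expression. The catalogue entry gives no feature table. The origin of replication, the orientation of the tag relative to paxillin, and the linker between them are therefore not explicitly documented. The "22" in the name may refer to linker length, but the record does not say so. The listed sequencing primers point to a CMV promoter upstream and an SV40 polyadenylation signal downstream of the fusion.

Expression of the fusion is driven by the CMV promoter, a strong constitutive promoter in most mammalian cell types. Paxillin is an adaptor protein of focal adhesions, and the record lists focal adhesions as the expected localization, so the construct serves as a marker for these structures. mEos2 is a monomeric green-to-red photoconvertible protein. The recorded spectra are excitation/emission of 505/516 nm for the green state and 569/581 nm for the red, converted state. Photoconversion lets a chosen subpopulation of molecules be highlighted. This makes such fusions suitable for tracking focal adhesion dynamics and protein turnover in live cells, and for single-molecule localization imaging such as PALM. The record itself states only the localization and spectral properties.
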