Addgene plasmid #57409: mEos2-Paxillin-22
Purpose: Localization: Focal Adhesions, Excitation: 505 / 569, Emission: 516 / 581
Depositing lab: Michael Davidson. Depositing organization: Florida State University, Tallahassee. Publication: A bright and photostable photoconvertible fluorescent protein. McKinney SA, Murphy CS, Hazelwood KL, Davidson MW, Looger LL. Nat Methods. 2009 Feb . 6(2):131-3. 10.1038/nmeth.1296 PubMed 19169260.
Backbone
  Vector backbone: mEos2
  Backbone size w/o insert (bp): 4750
  Vector type: Mammalian Expression
  Selectable markers: Neomycin (select with G418)
Growth in bacteria
  Bacterial resistance: Kanamycin, 50 μg/mL
  Growth temperature: 37°C
  Growth strain: DH5alpha
  Copy number: High Copy
Gene/Insert
  Gene/Insert name: Paxillin (alt name: NM_204984.1)
  Species: G. gallus (chicken)
  Promoter: CMV
  Tag / fusion protein: mEos2
  Cloning method: Unknown
  Sequencing primers: 5′ CMV-F; 3′ SV40pA-R
Terms and licenses: Academic/Nonprofit Terms; Industry Terms
Depositor comments: . Excitation = 505 / 569; Emission = 516 / 581
How to cite: mEos2-Paxillin-22 was a gift from Michael Davidson (Addgene plasmid # 57409 ; http://n2t.net/addgene:57409 ; RRID:Addgene_57409)
